>Addgene plasmid #206170 | Lenti-4XPRE-GFP | addgene full sequence | sequence record 414758 | Addgene NGS Result
AATGTAGTCTTATGCAATACTCTTGTAGTCTTGCAACATGGTAACGATGAGTTAGCAACATGCCTTACAA
GGAGAGAAAAAGCACCGTGCATGCCGATTGGTGGAAGTAAGGTGGTACGATCGTGCCTTATTAGGAAGGC
AACAGACGGGTCTGACATGGATTGGACGAACCACTGAATTGCCGCATTGCAGAGATATTGTATTTAAGTG
CCTAGCTCGATACATAAACGGGTCTCTCTGGTTAGACCAGATCTGAGCCTGGGAGCTCTCTGGCTAACTA
GGGAACCCACTGCTTAAGCCTCAATAAAGCTTGCCTTGAGTGCTTCAAGTAGTGTGTGCCCGTCTGTTGT
GTGACTCTGGTAACTAGAGATCCCTCAGACCCTTTTAGTCAGTGTGGAAAATCTCTAGCAGTGGCGCCCG
AACAGGGACTTGAAAGCGAAAGGGAAACCAGAGGAGCTCTCTCGACGCAGGACTCGGCTTGCTGAAGCGC
GCACGGCAAGAGGCGAGGGGCGGCGACTGGTGAGTACGCCAAAAATTTTGACTAGCGGAGGCTAGAAGGA
GAGAGATGGGTGCGAGAGCGTCAGTATTAAGCGGGGGAGAATTAGATCGCGATGGGAAAAAATTCGGTTA
AGGCCAGGGGGAAAGAAAAAATATAAATTAAAACATATAGTATGGGCAAGCAGGGAGCTAGAACGATTCG
CAGTTAATCCTGGCCTGTTAGAAACATCAGAAGGCTGTAGACAAATACTGGGACAGCTACAACCATCCCT
TCAGACAGGATCAGAAGAACTTAGATCATTATATAATACAGTAGCAACCCTCTATTGTGTGCATCAAAGG
ATAGAGATAAAAGACACCAAGGAAGCTTTAGACAAGATAGAGGAAGAGCAAAACAAAAGTAAGACCACCG
CACAGCAAGCGGCCGCTGATCTTCAGACCTGGAGGAGGAGATATGAGGGACAATTGGAGAAGTGAATTAT
ATAAATATAAAGTAGTAAAAATTGAACCATTAGGAGTAGCACCCACCAAGGCAAAGAGAAGAGTGGTGCA
GAGAGAAAAAAGAGCAGTGGGAATAGGAGCTTTGTTCCTTGGGTTCTTGGGAGCAGCAGGAAGCACTATG
GGCGCAGCGTCAATGACGCTGACGGTACAGGCCAGACAATTATTGTCTGGTATAGTGCAGCAGCAGAACA
ATTTGCTGAGGGCTATTGAGGCGCAACAGCATCTGTTGCAACTCACAGTCTGGGGCATCAAGCAGCTCCA
GGCAAGAATCCTGGCTGTGGAAAGATACCTAAAGGATCAACAGCTCCTGGGGATTTGGGGTTGCTCTGGA
AAACTCATTTGCACCACTGCTGTGCCTTGGAATGCTAGTTGGAGTAATAAATCTCTGGAACAGATTTGGA
ATCACACGACCTGGATGGAGTGGGACAGAGAAATTAACAATTACACAAGCTTAATACACTCCTTAATTGA
AGAATCGCAAAACCAGCAAGAAAAGAATGAACAAGAATTATTGGAATTAGATAAATGGGCAAGTTTGTGG
AATTGGTTTAACATAACAAATTGGCTGTGGTATATAAAATTATTCATAATGATAGTAGGAGGCTTGGTAG
GTTTAAGAATAGTTTTTGCTGTACTTTCTATAGTGAATAGAGTTAGGCAGGGATATTCACCATTATCGTT
TCAGACCCACCTCCCAACCCCGAGGGGACCCGACAGGCCCGAAGGAATAGAAGAAGAAGGTGGAGAGAGA
GACAGAGACAGATCCATTCGATTAGTGAACGGATCTCGACGGTATCGGTTAACTTTTAAAAGAAAAGGGG
GGATTGGGGGGTACAGTGCAGGGGAAAGAATAGTAGACATAATAGCAACAGACATACAAACTAAAGAATT
ACAAAAACAAATTACAAAAATTCAAAATTTTATCGATAAGCTTGTCTAGAGGATCCACTAGTCCAGTGTG
GTGGAATTCTGCAGATATCAACAAGTTTGTACAAAAAAGCAGGCTGGAGACCCAAGCTTGGTACCGAGCT
CGGATCTGTAGCTAGAACATCCTGTACAGTATCCGTAGCTAGAACATCCTGTACAGGATCTGTAGCTAGA
ACATCCTGTACAGTATCCGTAGCTAGAACATCCTGTACAGGATCCTCTAGAGGGTATATAATGGGGGCCA
CTCGAGCATGCATCTAGAGGCACCCAACTTTTCTATACAAAGTTGCCATGGTGAGCAAGGGCGAGGAGCT
GTTCACCGGGGTGGTGCCCATCCTGGTCGAGCTGGACGGCGACGTAAACGGCCACAAGTTCAGCGTGTCC
GGCGAGGGCGAGGGCGATGCCACCTACGGCAAGCTGACCCTGAAGTTCATCTGCACCACCGGCAAGCTGC
CCGTGCCCTGGCCCACCCTCGTGACCACCCTGACCTACGGCGTGCAGTGCTTCAGCCGCTACCCCGACCA
CATGAAGCAGCACGACTTCTTCAAGTCCGCCATGCCCGAAGGCTACGTCCAGGAGCGCACCATCTTCTTC
AAGGACGACGGCAACTACAAGACCCGCGCCGAGGTGAAGTTCGAGGGCGACACCCTGGTGAACCGCATCG
AGCTGAAGGGCATCGACTTCAAGGAGGACGGCAACATCCTGGGGCACAAGCTGGAGTACAACTACAACAG
CCACAACGTCTATATCATGGCCGACAAGCAGAAGAACGGCATCAAGGTGAACTTCAAGATCCGCCACAAC
ATCGAGGACGGCAGCGTGCAGCTCGCCGACCACTACCAGCAGAACACCCCCATCGGCGACGGCCCCGTGC
TGCTGCCCGACAACCACTACCTGAGCACCCAGTCCGCCCTGAGCAAAGACCCCAACGAGAAGCGCGATCA
CATGGTCCTGCTGGAGTTCGTGACCGCCGCCGGGATCACTCTCGGCATGGACGAGCTGTACAAGTAAACA
ACTTTGTATAATAAAGTTGTACAGTGCCTCTCCTGGCCTTGGAAGTTGCCACTCCAGTGCCCACCAGCCT
TGTCCTAATAAAATTAAGTTGCATCATTTTGTCTGACTAGGTGTCCTTCTATAATATTATGGGGTGGAGG
GGGGTGGTATGGAGCAAGGGGCAAGTTGGGAAGACAACCTGTAGGGCCTGCGGGGTCTATTGGGAACCAA
GCTGGAGTGCAGTGGCACAATCTTGGCTCACTGCAATCTCCGCCTCCTGGGTTCAAGCGATTCTCCTGCC
TCAGCCTCCCGAGTTGTTGGGATTCCAGGCATGCATGACCAGGCTCAGCTAATTTTTGTTTTTTTGGTAG
AGACGGGGTTTCACCATATTGGCCAGGCTGGTCTCCAACTCCTAATCTCAGGTGATCTACCCACCTTGGC
CTCCCAAATTGCTGGGATTACAGGCGTGAACCACTGCTCCCTTCCCTGTCCTTCTGATTTTAAAATAACT
ATACCAGCAGGAGGACGTCCAGACACAGCATAGGCTACCTGGCCATGCCCAACCGGTGGGACATTTGAGT
TGCTTGCTTGGCACTGTCCTCTCATGCGTTGGGTCCACTCAGTAGATGCCTGTTGAACCCAGCTTTCTTG
TACAAAGTGGTTGATATCCAGCACAGTGGCGGCCGCTCGAGTCTAGAGGTGGCGATGGTTCCGGTGTGGA
AAGTCCCCAGGCTCCCCAGCAGGCAGAAGTATGCAAAGCATGCATCTCAATTAGTCAGCAACCAGGTGTG
GAAAGTCCCCAGGCTCCCCAGCAGGCAGAAGTATGCAAAGCATGCATCTCAATTAGTCAGCAACCATAGT
CCCGCCCCTAACTCCGCCCATCCCGCCCCTAACTCCGCCCAGTTCCGCCCATTCTCCGCCCCATGGCTGA
CTAATTTTTTTTATTTATGCAGAGGCCGAGGCCGCCTCTGCCTCTGAGCTATTCCAGAAGTAGTGAGGAG
GCTTTTTTGGAGGCCTAGGCTTTTGCAAAAAGCTCCCGGGAGCTTGTATATCCATTTTCGGATCTGATCA
GCACCGCATGATTGAACAAGATGGATTGCACGCAGGTTCTCCGGCCGCTTGGGTGGAGAGGCTATTCGGC
TATGACTGGGCACAACAGACAATCGGCTGCTCTGATGCCGCCGTGTTCCGGCTGTCAGCGCAGGGGCGCC
CGGTTCTTTTTGTCAAGACCGACCTGTCCGGTGCCCTGAATGAACTGCAGGACGAGGCAGCGCGGCTATC
GTGGCTGGCCACGACGGGCGTTCCTTGCGCAGCTGTGCTCGACGTTGTCACTGAAGCGGGAAGGGACTGG
CTGCTATTGGGCGAAGTGCCGGGGCAGGATCTCCTGTCATCTCACCTTGCTCCTGCCGAGAAAGTATCCA
TCATGGCTGATGCAATGCGGCGGCTGCATACGCTTGATCCGGCTACCTGCCCATTCGACCACCAAGCGAA
ACATCGCATCGAGCGAGCACGTACTCGGATGGAAGCCGGTCTTGTCGATCAGGATGATCTGGACGAAGAG
CATCAGGGGCTCGCGCCAGCCGAACTGTTCGCCAGGCTCAAGGCGCGCATGCCCGACGGCGAGGATCTCG
TCGTGACCCATGGCGATGCCTGCTTGCCGAATATCATGGTGGAAAATGGCCGCTTTTCTGGATTCATCGA
CTGTGGCCGGCTGGGTGTGGCGGACCGCTATCAGGACATAGCGTTGGCTACCCGTGATATTGCTGAAGAG
CTTGGCGGCGAATGGGCTGACCGCTTCCTCGTGCTTTACGGTATCGCCGCTCCCGATTCGCAGCGCATCG
CCTTCTATCGCCTTCTTGACGAGTTCTTCTAAGCACAATTCGAGCTCGGTACCTTTAAGACCAATGACTT
ACAAGGCAGCTGTAGATCTTAGCCACTTTTTAAAAGAAAAGGGGGGACTGGAAGGGCTAATTCACTCCCA
ACGAAGACAAGATCTGCTTTTTGCTTGTACTGGGTCTCTCTGGTTAGACCAGATCTGAGCCTGGGAGCTC
TCTGGCTAACTAGGGAACCCACTGCTTAAGCCTCAATAAAGCTTGCCTTGAGTGCTTCAAGTAGTGTGTG
CCCGTCTGTTGTGTGACTCTGGTAACTAGAGATCCCTCAGACCCTTTTAGTCAGTGTGGAAAATCTCTAG
CAGTAGTAGTTCATGTCATCTTATTATTCAGTATTTATAACTTGCAAAGAAATGAATATCAGAGAGTGAG
AGGAACTTGTTTATTGCAGCTTATAATGGTTACAAATAAAGCAATAGCATCACAAATTTCACAAATAAAG
CATTTTTTTCACTGCATTCTAGTTGTGGTTTGTCCAAACTCATCAATGTATCTTATCATGTCTGGCTCTA
GCTATCCCGCCCCTAACTCCGCCCATCCCGCCCCTAACTCCGCCCAGTTCCGCCCATTCTCCGCCCCATG
GCTGACTAATTTTTTTTATTTATGCAGAGGCCGAGGCCGCCTCGGCCTCTGAGCTATTCCAGAAGTAGTG
AGGAGGCTTTTTTGGAGGCCTAGGGACGTACCCAATTCGCCCTATAGTGAGTCGTATTACGCGCGCTCAC
TGGCCGTCGTTTTACAACGTCGTGACTGGGAAAACCCTGGCGTTACCCAACTTAATCGCCTTGCAGCACA
TCCCCCTTTCGCCAGCTGGCGTAATAGCGAAGAGGCCCGCACCGATCGCCCTTCCCAACAGTTGCGCAGC
CTGAATGGCGAATGGG
[124 nt withheld, positions 5687-5810]
C
[91 nt withheld, positions 5812-5902]
A
[49 nt withheld, positions 5904-5952]
CCTTTGACGTTGGAGTCCACGTTCTTT
[37 nt withheld, positions 5980-6016]
ACCCTATCTCGGTCTATTCTTTTGATTTATAAGGGATTTTGCCGATTTCGGCCTATTGGTTAAAAAATGA
GCTGATTTAACAAAAATTTAACGCGAATTTTAACAAAATATTAACGCTTACAATTTAGGTGGCACTTTTC
GGGGAAATGTGCGCGGAACCCCTATTTGTTTATTTTTCTAAATACATTCAAATATGTATCCGCTCATGAG
ACAATAACCCTGATAAATGCTTCAATAATATTGAAAAAGGAAGAGTATGAGTATTCAACATTTCCGTGTC
GCCCTTATTCCCTTTTTTGCGGCATTTTGCCTTCCTGTTTTTGCTCACCCAGAAACGCTGGTGAAAGTAA
AAGATGCTGAAGATCAGTTGGGTGCACGAGTGGGTTACATCGAACTGGATCTCAACAGCGGTAAGATCCT
TGAGAGTTTTCGCCCCGAAGAACGTTTTCCAATGATGAGCACTTTTAAAGTTCTGCTATGTGGCGCGGTA
TTATCCCGTATTGACGCCGGGCAAGAGCAACTCGGTCGCCGCATACACTATTCTCAGAATGACTTGGTTG
AGTACTCACCAGTCACAGAAAAGCATCTTACGGATGGCATGACAGTAAGAGAATTATGCAGTGCTGCCAT
AACCATGAGTGATAACACTGCGGCCAACTTACTTCTGACAACGATCGGAGGACCGAAGGAGCTAACCGCT
TTTTTGCACAACATGGGGGATCATGTAACTCGCCTTGATCGTTGGGAACCGGAGCTGAATGAAGCCATAC
CAAACGACGAGCGTGACACCACGATGCCTGTAGCAATGGCAACAACGTTGCGCAAACTATTAACTGGCGA
ACTACTTACTCTAGCTTCCCGGCAACAATTAATAGACTGGATGGAGGCGGATAAAGTTGCAGGACCACTT
CTGCGCTCGGCCCTTCCGGCTGGCTGGTTTATTGCTGATAAATCTGGAGCCGGTGAGCGTGGGTCTCGCG
GTATCATTGCAGCACTGGGGCCAGATGGTAAGCCCTCCCGTATCGTAGTTATCTACACGACGGGGAGTCA
GGCAACTATGGATGAACGAAATAGACAGATCGCTGAGATAGGTGCCTCACTGATTAAGCATTGGTAACTG
TCAGACCAAGTTTACTCATATATACTTTAGATTGATTTAAAACTTCATTTTTAATTTAAAAGGATCTAGG
TGAAGATCCTTTTTGATAATCTCATGACCAAAATCCCTTAACGTGAGTTTTCGTTCCACTGAGCGTCAGA
CCCCGTAGAAAAGATCAAAGGATCTTCTTGAGATCCTTTTTTTCTGCGCGTAATCTGCTGCTTGCAAACA
AAAAAACCACCGCTACCAGCGGTGGTTTGTTTGCCGGATCAAGAGCTACCAACTCTTTTTCCGAAGGTAA
CTGGCTTCAGCAGAGCGCAGATACCAAATACTGTTCTTCTAGTGTAGCCGTAGTTAGGCCACCACTTCAA
GAACTCTGTAGCACCGCCTACATACCTCGCTCTGCTAATCCTGTTACCAGTGGCTGCTGCCAGTGGCGAT
AAGTCGTGTCTTACCGGGTTGGACTCAAGACGATAGTTACCGGATAAGGCGCAGCGGTCGGGCTGAACGG
GGGGTTCGTGCACACAGCCCAGCTTGGAGCGAACGACCTACACCGAACTGAGATACCTACAGCGTGAGCT
ATGAGAAAGCGCCACGCTTCCCGAAGGGAGAAAGGCGGACAGGTATCCGGTAAGCGGCAGGGTCGGAACA
GGAGAGCGCACGAGGGAGCTTCCAGGGGGAAACGCCTGGTATCTTTATAGTCCTGTCGGGTTTCGCCACC
TCTGACTTGAGCGTCGATTTTTGTGATGCTCGTCAGGGGGGCGGAGCCTATGGAAAAACGCCAGCAACGC
GGCCTTTTTACGGTTCCTGGCCTTTTGCTGGCCTTTTGCTCACATGTTCTTTCCTGCGTTATCCCCTGAT
TCTGTGGATAACCGTATTACCGCCTTTGAGTGAGCTGATACCGCTCGCCGCAGCCGAACGACCGAGCGCA
GCGAGTCAGTGAGCGAGGAAGCGGAAGAGCGCCCAATACGCAAACCGCCTCTCCCCGCGCGTTGGCCGAT
TCATTAATGCAGCTGGCACGACAGGTTTCCCGACTGGAAAGCGGGCAGTGAGCGCAACGCAATTAATGTG
AGTTAGCTCACTCATTAGGCACCCCAGGCTTTACACTTTATGCTTCCGGCTCGTATGTTGTGTGGAATTG
TGAGCGGATAACAATTTCACACAGGAAACAGCTATGACCATGATTACGCCAAGCGCGCAATTAACCCTCA
CTAAAGGGAACAAAAGCTGGAGCTGCAAGCTT
Features (pLannotate 1.2.2; 31 found; start..end, strand, type, name):
      3..229     +  promoter       RSV promoter: Rous sarcoma virus enhancer/promoter
    230..410     +  LTR            5' LTR (truncated): truncated 5' long terminal repeat (LTR) from HIV-1
    457..582     +  misc_feature   HIV-1 Ψ: packaging signal of human immunodeficiency virus type 1
    566..929     +  CDS            HIV-1 gag (fragment): gag protein from human immunodeficiency virus 1; gag
   1075..1308    +  misc_feature   RRE: The Rev response element (RRE) of HIV-1 allows for Rev-dependent mRNA export from the nucleus to the cytoplasm.
   1685..1785    +  CDS            Rev (fragment): human immunodeficiency virus 1 (HIV-1) Rev protein; rev; enhances nuclear export of unspliced and incompletely spliced viral mRNAs
   1804..1921    +  misc_feature   cPPT/CTS: central polypurine tract and central termination sequence of HIV-1
   1981..2005    +  protein_bind   attB1: mutant version of attB; recombination site for the Gateway® BP reaction BP Clonase™
   2148..2164    +  promoter       minP (fragment): minimal TATA-box promoter with low basal activity
   2195..2215    -  protein_bind   attB4: mutant version of attB; core recombination site for the Gateway® BP reaction BP Clonase™
   2218..2937    +  CDS            EGFP: the original enhanced GFP (Yang et al., 1996) mammalian codon-optimized
   2939..2959    +  protein_bind   attB3: mutant version of attB; core recombination site for the Gateway® BP reaction BP Clonase™
   2962..3557    +  polyA_signal   hGH poly(A) signal: human growth hormone polyadenylation signal
   3557..3581    -  protein_bind   attB2: mutant version of attB; recombination site for the Gateway® BP reaction BP Clonase™
   3633..3949    +  promoter       SV40 promoter: SV40 enhancer and early promoter
   3998..4789    +  CDS            neo: KKA2_KLEPN - Also known as kan, nptII. Experimental evidence at protein level: Swiss-Prot protein existence level 1. Resistance to kanamycin, neomycin, paromomycin, ribostamycin, butirosin and gentamicin B. From Klebsiella pneumoniae.
   4809..4877    +  CDS            nef (fragment): NEF_HV1Z2 - Experimental evidence at protein level: Swiss-Prot protein existence level 1. Extracellular Nef protein targets CD4(+) T-lymphocytes for apoptosis by interacting with CXCR4 surface receptors. From Human immunodeficiency virus type 1 group M subtype D (isolate Z2/CDC-Z34) (HIV-1).
   4879..5112    +  LTR            3' LTR (ΔU3): self-inactivating 3' long terminal repeat (LTR) from HIV-1
   5184..5305    +  polyA_signal   SV40 poly(A) signal: SV40 polyadenylation signal
   5345..5480    +  rep_origin     SV40 ori: SV40 origin of replication
   5501..5519    -  promoter       T7 promoter: promoter for bacteriophage T7 RNA polymerase
   5527..5682    +  CDS            lacZα (fragment): LacZα fragment of β-galactosidase; lacZ fragment
   5687..6115    +  rep_origin     f1 ori (sequence partly withheld): f1 bacteriophage origin of replication; arrow indicates direction of (+) strand synthesis
   6168..6272    +  promoter       AmpR promoter: bla
   6273..7133    +  CDS            AmpR: β-lactamase; bla; confers resistance to ampicillin, carbenicillin, and related antibiotics
   7304..7892    +  rep_origin     ori: high-copy-number ColE1/pMB1/pBR322/pUC origin of replication
   8075..8167    +  CDS            lacI (fragment): lac repressor; lacI; The lac repressor binds to the lac operator to inhibit transcription in E. coli. This inhibition can be relieved by adding lactose or isopropyl-β-D-thiogalactopyranoside (IPTG).
   8180..8201    +  protein_bind   CAP binding site: CAP binding activates transcription in the presence of cAMP. E. coli catabolite activator protein
   8216..8246    +  promoter       lac promoter: promoter for the E. coli lac operon
   8254..8270    +  protein_bind   lac operator: The lac repressor binds to the lac operator to inhibit transcription in E. coli. This inhibition can be relieved by adding lactose or isopropyl-β-D-thiogalactopyranoside (IPTG). lac repressor encoded by lacI
   8315..8333    +  promoter       T3 promoter: promoter for bacteriophage T3 RNA polymerase
