[The description below was written by a language model from this plasmid's Addgene catalogue record and pLannotate feature annotations shown in this document.]
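Description:
Lenti-4XPRE-GFP is a third-generation, self-inactivating lentiviral reporter plasmid built on the pMVP/Lenti/Neo-DEST backbone by multisite Gateway recombination. Although the catalogue purpose line calls it a destination vector, the annotated sequence shows attB1, attB4, attB3 and attB2 scars flanking an assembled cassette, which indicates the recombined expression product rather than an empty destination vector. It is propagated in E. coli through a high-copy ColE1/pUC-type origin with ampicillin resistance. An f1 origin and leftover lac, T7 and T3 elements remain from the parental cloning backbone.

The viral portion has a chimeric RSV promoter fused to a truncated HIV-1 5' LTR, which makes genomic RNA production Tat-independent. This is followed by the Ψ packaging signal with a gag fragment, the RRE for Rev-dependent export, the cPPT/CTS, and a ΔU3 3' LTR that silences LTR promoter activity after integration. An SV40 poly(A) signal and SV40 origin lie downstream.

The 1,527 bp payload places four consensus progesterone receptor (PGR) binding sites upstream of the synthetic minimal 2YBTATA promoter. These response elements are not themselves annotated, and only a short minimal TATA promoter match appears in the feature table. The promoter drives EGFP, terminated by the human growth hormone poly(A) signal. EGFP should therefore stay low basally and rise when ligand-activated PGR binds the response elements. A separate SV40 promoter-neo cassette allows G418 selection of transduced mammalian cells. The construct is part of a toolbox for studying progesterone receptor signalling, serving as a stably integrated fluorescent readout of PGR transcriptional activity.
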