Addgene plasmid #206170: Lenti-4XPRE-GFP
Purpose: pMVP Gateway destination vector (3rd generation lentiviral vector) containing 4 consensus PGR binding sites upstream of a minimal 2YBTATA promoter
Depositing lab: Renee van Amerongen. Depositing organization: University of Amsterdam. Publication: A molecular toolbox to study progesterone receptor signaling. Aarts MT, Wagner M, van der Wal T, van Boxtel AL, van Amerongen R. J Mammary Gland Biol Neoplasia. 2023 Nov 29;28(1):24. doi: 10.1007/s10911-023-09550-0. PubMed 38019315.
Backbone
  Vector backbone: pMVP/Lenti/Neo-DEST
  Backbone size w/o insert (bp): 8462
  Total vector size (bp): 8358
  Vector type: Lentiviral
  Selectable markers: Neomycin (select with G418)
Growth in bacteria
  Bacterial resistance: Ampicillin, 100 μg/mL
  Growth temperature: 37°C
  Growth strain: NEB Stable
  Copy number: Unknown
Gene/Insert
  Gene/Insert name: 4X PRE-eGFP
  Species: H. sapiens (human), Synthetic; PRE is human PGR binding site, 2YBTATA is a synthetic minimal promotor, eGFP is a fluorescent protein derived from Jellyfish
  Insert size (bp): 1527
  Promoter: 2YBTATA
  Cloning method: Gateway Cloning
  Sequencing primers: 5′ Attb1 Fw; 3′ hGH-PA-R
Resource information
  A portion of this plasmid was derived from a plasmid made by: Gateway plasmids used to make this vector: Addgene: #206167, #121730, #121746, #121850
Terms and licenses: Academic/Nonprofit Terms; Industry Terms: Not Available to Industry
How to cite: Lenti-4XPRE-GFP was a gift from Renee van Amerongen (Addgene plasmid # 206170 ; http://n2t.net/addgene:206170 ; RRID:Addgene_206170)
